Addgene plasmid #104614: pJFRC81-3xVAS3-IVS-Syn21-GFP-P10
Purpose: Expresses GFP upon binding of TALE3 to VAS3
Depositing lab: Tudor Fulga. Depositing organization: University of Oxford. Publication: A multiplexable TALE-based binary expression system for in vivo cellular interaction studies. Toegel M, Azzam G, Lee EY, Knapp DJHF, Tan Y, Fa M, Fulga TA. Nat Commun. 2017 Nov 21;8(1):1663. doi: 10.1038/s41467-017-01592-3. PubMed 29162808.
Backbone
  Vector backbone: pJFRC81 (Plasmid #36432)
  Backbone manufacturer: Gerald Rubin
  Backbone size w/o insert (bp): 8358
  Total vector size (bp): 8418
  Modifications to backbone: 10xUAS replaced with 3xVAS3
  Vector type: Insect Expression
Growth in bacteria
  Bacterial resistance: Ampicillin, 100 μg/mL
  Growth temperature: 37°C
  Growth strain: NEB Stable
  Copy number: High Copy
Gene/Insert
  Gene/Insert name: 3xVAS3
  Species: Synthetic
  Insert size (bp): 60
  Promoter: hsp70
  Cloning method: Restriction Enzyme; 5′ cloning site HindIII (not destroyed); 3′ cloning site NheI (destroyed during cloning)
  Sequencing primers: 5′ CGGTGATTCATTCTGCTAACCA
Terms and licenses: Academic/Nonprofit Terms; Industry Terms: Not Available to Industry
Depositor comments: Addgene's sequencing results found a G->A mutation in the 2nd VAS3 sequence. The depositing lab states that this mutation should not affect plasmid function.
How to cite: pJFRC81-3xVAS3-IVS-Syn21-GFP-P10 was a gift from Tudor Fulga (Addgene plasmid # 104614 ; http://n2t.net/addgene:104614 ; RRID:Addgene_104614)
