[The description below was written by a language model from this plasmid's Addgene catalogue record and pLannotate feature annotations shown in this document.]
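Description:
pJFRC81-3xVAS3-IVS-Syn21-GFP-P10 is a Drosophila (insect expression) reporter plasmid built on the pJFRC81 transgenesis backbone, in which the original 10xUAS array was replaced by a 60 bp synthetic insert carrying three copies of the VAS3 binding site. It serves as the responder half of a TALE-based binary expression system: GFP is expressed when the cognate TALE3 driver protein binds the VAS3 repeats. In bacteria the 8,418 bp plasmid is maintained through a high-copy ColE1/pUC-type origin and selected with ampicillin via the β-lactamase gene. For fly transgenesis it carries a φC31 attB site, which allows integrase-mediated insertion into genomic attP landing sites, and the mini-white eye-colour marker for identifying transformants.

The expression cassette follows the pJFRC81 design for high-level translation. The VAS3 sites sit upstream of the Drosophila hsp70 promoter, which acts as the promoter on which the bound activator operates. This is followed by the IVS element, annotated as a modified myosin heavy chain intron 16, which promotes mRNA processing and export, then, according to the construct name, the Syn21 translational enhancer (not separately annotated), and a GFP coding sequence annotated as the S65T variant. The downstream region is annotated only as a reverse-strand fragment of the AcMNPV P74 gene. Its position matches the P10 element in the plasmid name, a baculoviral 3′ UTR/terminator used to increase expression. A short annotated E. coli protein fragment appears to be residual backbone sequence. Repository sequencing found a single G-to-A change in the second VAS3 repeat, which the depositor states should not affect function.
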