Features (pLannotate 1.2.2; 10 found; start..end, strand, type, name):
     31..135     +  promoter       AmpR promoter: bla
    136..996     +  CDS            AmpR: β-lactamase; bla; confers resistance to ampicillin, carbenicillin, and related antibiotics
   1167..1755    +  rep_origin     ori: high-copy-number ColE1/pMB1/pBR322/pUC origin of replication
   1842..1911    +  protein_bind   attB: attB site for the φC31 integrase (Groth et al., 2000) phage φC31 integrase
   2127..6246    +  gene           mini-white: white; This modified version of the white gene lacks part of the first intron.
   6251..6406    +  CDS            YPB1_ECOLX (fragment): Protein predicted: Swiss-Prot protein existence level 4. From Escherichia coli.
   6576..6814    +  promoter       hsp70 promoter: Drosophila melanogaster hsp70Bb promoter
   6829..6895    +  intron         Mhc intron: modified Drosophila myosin heavy chain intron 16 (Pfeiffer et al., 2010)
   6939..7652    +  CDS            GFP (S65T): GFP (S65T) is a basic (constitutively fluorescent) green fluorescent protein published in 1995, derived from Aequorea victoria.
   7676..8332    -  CDS            P74 (fragment): PIF0_NPVAC - Experimental evidence at protein level: Swiss-Prot protein existence level 1. Plays an essential role for oral infectivity of occlusion- derived virus (ODV) and functions also in host midgut attachment and fusion by binding to a specific host receptor. From Autographa californica nuclear polyhedrosis virus (AcMNPV).
>Addgene plasmid #104614 | pJFRC81-3xVAS3-IVS-Syn21-GFP-P10 | addgene full sequence | sequence record 202331 | Addgene NGS Result
GACTCAGGTGGCACTTTTCGGGGAAATGTGCGCGGAACCCCTATTTGTTTATTTTTCTAAATACATTCAA
ATATGTATCCGCTCATGAGACAATAACCCTGATAAATGCTTCAATAATATTGAAAAAGGAAGAGTATGAG
TATTCAACATTTCCGTGTCGCCCTTATTCCCTTTTTTGCGGCATTTTGCCTTCCTGTTTTTGCTCACCCA
GAAACGCTGGTGAAAGTAAAAGATGCTGAAGATCAGTTGGGTGCACGAGTGGGTTACATCGAACTGGATC
TCAACAGCGGTAAGATCCTTGAGAGTTTTCGCCCCGAAGAACGTTTTCCAATGATGAGCACTTTTAAAGT
TCTGCTATGTGGCGCGGTATTATCCCGTATTGACGCCGGGCAAGAGCAACTCGGTCGCCGCATACACTAT
TCTCAGAATGACTTGGTTGAGTACTCACCAGTCACAGAAAAGCATCTTACGGATGGCATGACAGTAAGAG
AATTATGCAGTGCTGCCATAACCATGAGTGATAACACTGCGGCCAACTTACTTCTGACAACGATCGGAGG
ACCGAAGGAGCTAACCGCTTTTTTGCACAACATGGGGGATCATGTAACTCGCCTTGATCGTTGGGAACCG
GAGCTGAATGAAGCCATACCAAACGACGAGCGTGACACCACGATGCCTGTAGCAATGGCAACAACGTTGC
GCAAACTATTAACTGGCGAACTACTTACTCTAGCTTCCCGGCAACAATTAATAGACTGGATGGAGGCGGA
TAAAGTTGCAGGACCACTTCTGCGCTCGGCCCTTCCGGCTGGCTGGTTTATTGCTGATAAATCTGGAGCC
GGTGAGCGTGGGTCTCGCGGTATCATTGCAGCACTGGGGCCAGATGGTAAGCCCTCCCGTATCGTAGTTA
TCTACACGACGGGGAGTCAGGCAACTATGGATGAACGAAATAGACAGATCGCTGAGATAGGTGCCTCACT
GATTAAGCATTGGTAACTGTCAGACCAAGTTTACTCATATATACTTTAGATTGATTTAAAACTTCATTTT
TAATTTAAAAGGATCTAGGTGAAGATCCTTTTTGATAATCTCATGACCAAAATCCCTTAACGTGAGTTTT
CGTTCCACTGAGCGTCAGACCCCGTAGAAAAGATCAAAGGATCTTCTTGAGATCCTTTTTTTCTGCGCGT
AATCTGCTGCTTGCAAACAAAAAAACCACCGCTACCAGCGGTGGTTTGTTTGCCGGATCAAGAGCTACCA
ACTCTTTTTCCGAAGGTAACTGGCTTCAGCAGAGCGCAGATACCAAATACTGTTCTTCTAGTGTAGCCGT
AGTTAGGCCACCACTTCAAGAACTCTGTAGCACCGCCTACATACCTCGCTCTGCTAATCCTGTTACCAGT
GGCTGCTGCCAGTGGCGATAAGTCGTGTCTTACCGGGTTGGACTCAAGACGATAGTTACCGGATAAGGCG
CAGCGGTCGGGCTGAACGGGGGGTTCGTGCACACAGCCCAGCTTGGAGCGAACGACCTACACCGAACTGA
GATACCTACAGCGTGAGCTATGAGAAAGCGCCACGCTTCCCGAAGGGAGAAAGGCGGACAGGTATCCGGT
AAGCGGCAGGGTCGGAACAGGAGAGCGCACGAGGGAGCTTCCAGGGGGAAACGCCTGGTATCTTTATAGT
CCTGTCGGGTTTCGCCACCTCTGACTTGAGCGTCGATTTTTGTGATGCTCGTCAGGGGGGCGGAGCCTAT
GGAAAAACGCCAGCAACGCGGCCTTTTTACGGTTCCTGGCCTTTTGCTGGCCTTTTGCTCACATGTTACC
GTCGACGATGTAGGTCACGGTCTCGAAGCCGCGGTGCGGGTGCCAGGGCGTGCCCTTGGGCTCCCCGGGC
GCGTACTCCACCTCACCCATCTGGTCCATCATGATGAACGGGTCGAGGTGGCGGTAGTTGATCCCGGCGA
ACGCGCGGCGCACCGGGAAGCCCTCGCCCTCGAAACCGCTGGGCGCGGTGGTCACGGTGAGCACGGGACG
TGCGACGGCGTCGGCGGGTGCGGATACGCGGGGCAGCGTCAGCGGGTTCTCGACGGTCACGGCGGGCATG
TCGACAAGCCGAACATATGGGCGCGCCTAGTATGTATGTAAGTTAATAAAACCCATTTTTGCGGAAAGTA
GATAAAAAAAACATTTTTTTTTTTTACTGCACTGGATATCATTGAACTTATCTGATCAGTTTTAAATTTA
CTTCGATCCAAGGGTATTTGATGTACCAGGTTCTTTCGATTACCTCTCACTCAAAATGACATTCCACTCA
AAGTCAGCGCTGTTTGCCTCCTTCTCTGTCCACAGAAATATCGCCGTCTCTTTCGCCGCTGCGTCCGCTA
TCTCTTTCGCCACCGTTTGTAGCGTTACGTAGCGTCAATGTCCGCCTTCAGTTGCATTTTGTCAGCGGTT
TCGTGACGAAGCTCCAAGCGGTTTACGCCATCAATTAAACACAAAGTGCTGTGCCAAAACTCCTCTCGCT
TCTTATTTTTGTTTGTTTTTTGAGTGATTGGGGTGGTGATTGGTTTTGGGTGGGTAAGCAGGGGAAAGTG
TGAAAAATCCCGGCAATGGGCCAAGAGGATCAGGAGCTATTAATTCGCGGAGGCAGCAAACACCCATCTG
CCGAGCATCTGAACAATGTGAGTAGTACATGTGCATACATCTTAAGTTCACTTGATCTATAGGAACTGCG
ATTGCAACATCAAATTGTCTGCGGCGTGAGAACTGCGACCCACAAAAATCCCAAACCGCAATTGCACAAA
CAAATAGTGACACGAAACAGATTATTCTGGTAGCTGTTCTCGCTATATAAGACAATTTTTGAGATCATAT
CATGATCAAGACATCTAAAGGCATTCATTTTCGACTATATTCTTTTTTACAAAAAATATAACAACCAGAT
ATTTTAAGCTGATCCTAGATGCACAAAAAATAAATAAAAGTATAAACCTACTTCGTAGGATACTTCGGGG
TACTTTTTGTTCGGGGTTAGATGAGCATAACGCTTGTAGTTGATATTTGAGATCCCCTATCATTGCAGGG
TGACAGCGGAGCGGCTTCGCAGAGCTGCATTAACCAGGGCTTCGGGCAGGCCAAAAACTACGGCACGCTC
CGGCCACCCAGTCCGCCGGAGGACTCCGGTTCAGGGAGCGGCCAACTAGCCGAGAACCTCACCTATGCCT
GGCACAATATGGACATCTTTGGGGCGGTCAATCAGCCGGGCTCCGGATGGCGGCAGCTGGTCAACCGGAC
ACGCGGACTATTCTGCAACGAGCGACACATACCGGCGCCCAGGAAACATTTGCTCAAGAACGGTGAGTTT
CTATTCGCAGTCGGCTGATCTGTGTGAAATCTTAATAAAGGGTCCAATTACCAATTTGAAACTCAGTTTG
CGGCGTGGCCTATCCGGGCGAACTTTTGGCCGTGATGGGCAGTTCCGGTGCCGGAAAGACGACCCTGCTG
AATGCCCTTGCCTTTCGATCGCCGCAGGGCATCCAAGTATCGCCATCCGGGATGCGACTGCTCAATGGCC
AACCTGTGGACGCCAAGGAGATGCAGGCCAGGTGCGCCTATGTCCAGCAGGATGACCTCTTTATCGGCTC
CCTAACGGCCAGGGAACACCTGATTTTCCAAGCCATGGTGCGGATGCCACGACATCTGACCTATCGGCAG
CGAGTGGCCCGCGTGGATCAGGTGATCCAGGAGCTTTCGCTCAGCAAATGTCAGCACACGATCATCGGTG
TGCCCGGCAGGGTGAAAGGTCTGTCCGGCGGAGAAAGGAAGCGTCTGGCATTCGCCTCCGAGGCTCTAAC
CGATCCGCCGCTTCTGATCTGCGATGAGCCCACCTCCGGACTGGACTCCTTTACCGCCCACAGCGTCGTC
CAGGTGCTGAAGAAGCTGTCGCAGAAGGGCAAGACCGTCATCCTGACCATTCATCAGCCGTCTTCCGAGC
TGTTTGAGCTCTTTGACAAGATCCTTCTGATGGCCGAGGGCAGGGTAGCTTTCTTGGGCACTCCCAGCGA
AGCCGTCGACTTCTTTTCCTAGTGAGTTCGATGTGTTTATTAAGGGTATCTAGTATTACATAACATCTCA
ACTCCTATCCAGCGTGGGTGCCCAGTGTCCTACCAACTACAATCCGGCGGACTTTTACGTACAGGTGTTG
GCCGTTGTGCCCGGACGGGAGATCGAGTCCCGTGATCGGATCGCCAAGATATGCGACAATTTTGCCATTA
GCAAAGTAGCCCGGGATATGGAGCAGTTGTTGGCCACCAAAAATCTGGAGAAGCCACTGGAGCAGCCGGA
GAATGGGTACACCTACAAGGCCACCTGGTTCATGCAGTTCCGGGCGGTCCTGTGGCGATCCTGGCTGTCG
GTGCTCAAGGAACCACTCCTCGTAAAAGTGCGACTTATTCAGACAACGGTGAGTGGTTCCAGTGGAAACA
AATGATATAACGCTTACAATTCTTGGAAACAAATTCGCTAGATTTTAGATAGAATTGCCTGATTCCACAC
CCTTCTTAGTTTTTTTCAATGAGATGTATAGTTTATAGTTTTGCAGAAGATAAATAAATTTCATTTAACT
CGCGAATATTAATGAGATGCGAGTAACATTTTAATTTGCAGATGGTTGCCATCTTGATTGGCCTCATCTT
TTTGGGCCAACAACTCACGCAAGTGGGTGTGATGAATATCAACGGAGCCATCTTCCTCTTCCTGACCAAC
ATGACCTTTCAAAACGTCTTTGCCACGATAAATGTAAGTCATGTTTAGAATACATTTGCATTTCAATAAT
TTACTAACTTTCTAATGAATCGATTCGATTTAGGTGTTCACCTCAGAGCTGCCAGTTTTTATGAGGGAGG
CCCGAAGTCGACTTTATCGCTGTGACACATACTTTCTGGGCAAAACGATTGCCGAATTGCCGCTTTTTCT
CACAGTGCCACTGGTCTTCACGGCGATTGCCTATCCGATGATCGGACTGCGGGCCGGAGTGCTGCACTTC
TTCAACTGCCTGGCGCTGGTCACTCTGGTGGCCAATGTGTCAACGTCCTTCGGATATCTAATATCCTGCG
CCAGCTCCTCGACCTCGATGGCGCTGTCTGTGGGTCCGCCGGTTATCATACCATTCCTGCTCTTTGGCGG
CTTCTTCTTGAACTCGGGCTCGGTGCCAGTATACCTCAAATGGTTGTCGTACCTCTCATGGTTCCGTTAC
GCCAACGAGGGTCTGCTGATTAACCAATGGGCGGACGTGGAGCCGGGCGAAATTAGCTGCACATCGTCGA
ACACCACGTGCCCCAGTTCGGGCAAGGTCATCCTGGAGACGCTTAACTTCTCCGCCGCCGATCTGCCGCT
GGACTACGTGGGTCTGGCCATTCTCATCGTGAGCTTCCGGGTGCTCGCATATCTGGCTCTAAGACTTCGG
GCCCGACGCAAGGAGTAGCCGACATATATCCGAAATAACTGCTTGTTTTTTTTTTTTACCATTATTACCA
TCGTGTTTACTGTTTATTGCCCCCTCAAAAAGCTAATGTAATTATATTTGTGCCAATAAAAACAAGATAT
GACCTATAGAATACAAGTATTTCCCCTTCGAACATCCCCACAAGTAGACTTTGGATTTGTCTTCTAACCA
AAAGACTTACACACCTGCATACCTTACATCAAAAACTCGTTTATCGCTACATAAAACACCGGGATATATT
TTTTATATACATACTTTTCAAATCGCGCGCCCTCTTCATAATTCACCTCCACCACACCACGTTTCGTAGT
TGCTCTTTCGCTGTCTCCCACCCGCTCTCCGCAACACATTCACCTTTTGTTCGACGACCTTGGAGCGACT
GTCGTTAGTTCCGCGCGATTCGGTTCGCTCAAATGGTTCCGAGTGGTTCATTTCGTCTCAATAGAAATTA
GTAATAAATATTTGTATGTACAATTTATTTGCTCCAATATATTTGTATATATTTCCCTCACAGCTATATT
TATTCTAATTTAATATTATGACTTTTTAAGGTAATTTTTTGTGACCTGTTCGGAGTGATTAGCGTTACAA
TTTGAACTGAAAGTGACATCCAGTGTTTGTTCCTTGTGTAGATGCATCTCAAAAAAATGGTGGGCATAAT
AGTGTTGTTTATATATATCAAAAATAACAACTATAATAATAAGAATACATTTAATTTAGAAAATGCTTGG
ATTTCACTGGAACTAGGGCGCGCCTCCGGAACATAATGGTGCAGGGCGCTGACTTCCGCGTTTCCAGACT
TTACGAAACACGGAAACCGAAGACCATTCATGTTGTTGCTCAGGTCGCAGACGTTTTGCAGCAGCAGTCG
CTTCACGTTCGCTCGCGTATCGGTGATTCATTCTGCTAACCAGTAAGGCAACCCCGCCAGCCTAGCCGGG
TCCTCAACGACAGGAGCACGATCATGCGCACCCGTGGCCAGGGCCGCAAGCTTGCTAGCTACCGTGCAGT
AGCGCCGTTTACCGTGCAGTAACGCCGTTTACCGTGCAGTAGCGCCGTTCTAGCGACGTCGAGCGCCGGA
GTATAAATAGAGGCGCTTCGTCTACGGAGCGACAATTCAATTCAAACAAGCAAAGTGAACACGTCGCTAA
GCGAAAGCTAAGCAAATAAACAAGCGCAGCTGAACAAGCTAAACAATCTGCAGTAAAGTGCAAGTTAAAG
TGAATCAATTAAAAGTAACCAGCAACCAAGTAAATCAACTGCAACTACTGAAATCTGCCAAGAAGTAATT
ATTGAATACAAGAAGAGAACTCTGAATAGATCTAAAAGGTAGGTTCAACCACTGATGCCTAGGCACACCG
AAACGACTAACCCTAATTCTTATCCTTTACTTCAGGCGGCCGCGGCTCGAGGGTACCAACTTAAAAAAAA
AAATCAAAATGTCCAAAGGTGAAGAACTGTTTACCGGAGTAGTCCCGATATTGGTTGAACTCGACGGCGA
TGTCAACGGTCATAAATTCAGTGTGTCCGGCGAGGGTGAGGGCGACGCCACATACGGTAAGCTGACGTTG
AAGTTCATATGCACCACGGGCAAGCTGCCCGTGCCATGGCCGACGTTGGTCACGACGCTGACGTATGGTG
TCCAGTGTTTCAGCCGTTACCCCGATCATATGAAGCAGCATGACTTTTTCAAGTCGGCGATGCCGGAGGG
ATACGTTCAAGAGAGGACCATTTTCTTCAAGGATGACGGCAACTATAAGACGCGAGCGGAGGTGAAATTT
GAAGGCGACACACTCGTTAACCGTATTGAGTTGAAGGGCATTGATTTTAAGGAGGATGGCAACATTCTGG
GCCATAAGTTGGAATACAACTACAACTCGCATAATGTGTATATAATGGCAGATAAGCAGAAAAACGGAAT
AAAGGTTAACTTCAAGATTCGCCACAACATAGAGGACGGTTCCGTGCAACTTGCAGATCATTACCAACAG
AACACACCCATTGGAGATGGCCCAGTTCTCTTGCCAGACAATCACTACCTTTCCACACAGTCCGCGTTGA
GCAAGGACCCCAATGAAAAGCGGGACCACATGGTGTTGCTGGAGTTTGTGACCGCAGCTGGTATTACACA
CGGCATGGATGAGCTCTACAAGTAATCTAGAATGAATCGTTTTTAAAATAACAAATCAATTGTTTTATAA
TATTCGTACGATTCTTTGATTATGTAATAAAATGTGATCATTAGGAAGATTACGAAAAATATAAAAAATA
TGAGTTCTGTGTGTATAACAAATGCTGTAAACGCCACAATTGTGTTTGTTGCAAATAAACCCATGATTAT
TTGATTAAAATTGTTGTTTTCTTTGTTCATAGACAATAGTGTGTTTTGCCTAAACGTGTACTGCATAAAC
TCCATGCGAGTGTATAGCGAGCTAGTGGCTAACGCTTGCCCCACCAAAGTAGATTCGTCAAAATCCTCAA
TTTCATCACCCTCCTCCAAGTTTAACATTTGGCCGTCGGAATTAACTTCTAAAGATGCCACATAATCTAA
TAAATGAAATAGAGATTCAAACGTGGCGTCATCGTCCGTTTCGACCATTTCCGAAAAGAACTCGGGCATA
AACTCTATGATTTCTCTGGACGTGGTGTTGTCGAAACTCTCAAAGTACGCAGTCAGGAACGTGCGCGACA
TGTCGTCGGGAAACTCGCGCGGAAACATGTTGTTGTAACCGAACGGGTCCCATAGCGCCAAAACCAAATC
TGCCAGCGTCAATAGAATGAGCACGATGCCGACAATGGAGCTGGCTTGGATAGCGATTCGAGTTAACGGC
CGGCCGTTTAAACGAATTCTTGAAGACGAAAGGGCCTCGTGATACGCCTATTTTTATAGGTTAATGTCAT
GATAATAATGGTTTCTTA
